>Addgene plasmid #170240 | LV_EF1a_MEK1(S218D,S222D)-P2A-Hygro_Barcode | addgene full sequence | sequence record 334554 | Addgene NGS Result
GTCGACGGATCGGGAGATCTCCCGATCCCCTATGGTGCACTCTCAGTACAATCTGCTCTGATGCCGCATA
GTTAAGCCAGTATCTGCTCCCTGCTTGTGTGTTGGAGGTCGCTGAGTAGTGCGCGAGCAAAATTTAAGCT
ACAACAAGGCAAGGCTTGACCGACAATTGCATGAAGAATCTGCTTAGGGTTAGGCGTTTTGCGCTGCTTC
GCGATGTACGGGCCAGATATACGCGTTGACATTGATTATTGACTAGTTATTAATAGTAATCAATTACGGG
GTCATTAGTTCATAGCCCATATATGGAGTTCCGCGTTACATAACTTACGGTAAATGGCCCGCCTGGCTGA
CCGCCCAACGACCCCCGCCCATTGACGTCAATAATGACGTATGTTCCCATAGTAACGCCAATAGGGACTT
TCCATTGACGTCAATGGGTGGAGTATTTACGGTAAACTGCCCACTTGGCAGTACATCAAGTGTATCATAT
GCCAAGTACGCCCCCTATTGACGTCAATGACGGTAAATGGCCCGCCTGGCATTATGCCCAGTACATGACC
TTATGGGACTTTCCTACTTGGCAGTACATCTACGTATTAGTCATCGCTATTACCATGGTGATGCGGTTTT
GGCAGTACATCAATGGGCGTGGATAGCGGTTTGACTCACGGGGATTTCCAAGTCTCCACCCCATTGACGT
CAATGGGAGTTTGTTTTGGCACCAAAATCAACGGGACTTTCCAAAATGTCGTAACAACTCCGCCCCATTG
ACGCAAATGGGCGGTAGGCGTGTACGGTGGGAGGTCTATATAAGCAGCGCGTTTTGCCTGTACTGGGTCT
CTCTGGTTAGACCAGATCTGAGCCTGGGAGCTCTCTGGCTAACTAGGGAACCCACTGCTTAAGCCTCAAT
AAAGCTTGCCTTGAGTGCTTCAAGTAGTGTGTGCCCGTCTGTTGTGTGACTCTGGTAACTAGAGATCCCT
CAGACCCTTTTAGTCAGTGTGGAAAATCTCTAGCAGTGGCGCCCGAACAGGGACTTGAAAGCGAAAGGGA
AACCAGAGGAGCTCTCTCGACGCAGGACTCGGCTTGCTGAAGCGCGCACGGCAAGAGGCGAGGGGCGGCG
ACTGGTGAGTACGCCAAAAATTTTGACTAGCGGAGGCTAGAAGGAGAGAGATGGGTGCGAGAGCGTCAGT
ATTAAGCGGGGGAGAATTAGATCGCGATGGGAAAAAATTCGGTTAAGGCCAGGGGGAAAGAAAAAATATA
AATTAAAACATATAGTATGGGCAAGCAGGGAGCTAGAACGATTCGCAGTTAATCCTGGCCTGTTAGAAAC
ATCAGAAGGCTGTAGACAAATACTGGGACAGCTACAACCATCCCTTCAGACAGGATCAGAAGAACTTAGA
TCATTATATAATACAGTAGCAACCCTCTATTGTGTGCATCAAAGGATAGAGATAAAAGACACCAAGGAAG
CTTTAGACAAGATAGAGGAAGAGCAAAACAAAAGTAAGACCACCGCACAGCAAGCGGCCGCTGATCTTCA
GACCTGGAGGAGGAGATATGAGGGACAATTGGAGAAGTGAATTATATAAATATAAAGTAGTAAAAATTGA
ACCATTAGGAGTAGCACCCACCAAGGCAAAGAGAAGAGTGGTGCAGAGAGAAAAAAGAGCAGTGGGAATA
GGAGCTTTGTTCCTTGGGTTCTTGGGAGCAGCAGGAAGCACTATGGGCGCAGCGTCAATGACGCTGACGG
TACAGGCCAGACAATTATTGTCTGGTATAGTGCAGCAGCAGAACAATTTGCTGAGGGCTATTGAGGCGCA
ACAGCATCTGTTGCAACTCACAGTCTGGGGCATCAAGCAGCTCCAGGCAAGAATCCTGGCTGTGGAAAGA
TACCTAAAGGATCAACAGCTCCTGGGGATTTGGGGTTGCTCTGGAAAACTCATTTGCACCACTGCTGTGC
CTTGGAATGCTAGTTGGAGTAATAAATCTCTGGAACAGATTTGGAATCACACGACCTGGATGGAGTGGGA
CAGAGAAATTAACAATTACACAAGCTTAATACACTCCTTAATTGAAGAATCGCAAAACCAGCAAGAAAAG
AATGAACAAGAATTATTGGAATTAGATAAATGGGCAAGTTTGTGGAATTGGTTTAACATAACAAATTGGC
TGTGGTATATAAAATTATTCATAATGATAGTAGGAGGCTTGGTAGGTTTAAGAATAGTTTTTGCTGTACT
TTCTATAGTGAATAGAGTTAGGCAGGGATATTCACCATTATCGTTTCAGACCCACCTCCCAACCCCGAGG
GGACCCGACAGGCCCGAAGGAATAGAAGAAGAAGGTGGAGAGAGAGACAGAGACAGATCCATTCGATTAG
TGAACGGATCGGCACTGCGTGCGCCAATTCTGCAGACAAATGGCAGTATTCATCCACAATTTTAAAAGAA
AAGGGGGGATTGGGGGGTACAGTGCAGGGGAAAGAATAGTAGACATAATAGCAACAGACATACAAACTAA
AGAATTACAAAAACAAATTACAAAAATTCAAAATTTTCGGGTTTATTACAGGGACAGCAGAGATCCAGTT
TGGTTAATTAATCGATAAGCTTTGCAAAGATGGATAAAGTTTTAAACAGAGAGGAATCTTTGCAGCTAAT
GGACCTTCTAGGTCTTGAAAGGAGTGGGAATTGGCTCCGGTGCCCGTCAGTGGGCAGAGCGCACATCGCC
CACAGTCCCCGAGAAGTTGGGGGGAGGGGTCGGCAATTGAACCGGTGCCTAGAGAAGGTGGCGCGGGGTA
AACTGGGAAAGTGATGTCGTGTACTGGCTCCGCCTTTTTCCCGAGGGTGGGGGAGAACCGTATATAAGTG
CAGTAGTCGCCGTGAACGTTCTTTTTCGCAACGGGTTTGCCGCCAGAACACAGGTAAGTGCCGTGTGTGG
TTCCCGCGGGCCTGGCCTCTTTACGGGTTATGGCCCTTGCGTGCCTTGAATTACTTCCACCTGGCTGCAG
TACGTGATTCTTGATCCCGAGCTTCGGGTTGGAAGTGGGTGGGAGAGTTCGAGGCCTTGCGCTTAAGGAG
CCCCTTCGCCTCGTGCTTGAGTTGAGGCCTGGCCTGGGCGCTGGGGCCGCCGCGTGCGAATCTGGTGGCA
CCTTCGCGCCTGTCTCGCTGCTTTCGATAAGTCTCTAGCCATTTAAAATTTTTGATGACCTGCTGCGACG
CTTTTTTTCTGGCAAGATAGTCTTGTAAATGCGGGCCAAGATCTGCACACTGGTATTTCGGTTTTTGGGG
CCGCGGGCGGCGACGGGGCCCGTGCGTCCCAGCGCACATGTTCGGCGAGGCGGGGCCTGCGAGCGCGGCC
ACCGAGAATCGGACGGGGGTAGTCTCAAGCTGGCCGGCCTGCTCTGGTGCCTGGCCTCGCGCCGCCGTGT
ATCGCCCCGCCCTGGGCGGCAAGGCTGGCCCGGTCGGCACCAGTTGCGTGAGCGGAAAGATGGCCGCTTC
CCGGCCCTGCTGCAGGGAGCTCAAAATGGAGGACGCGGCGCTCGGGAGAGCGGGCGGGTGAGTCACCCAC
ACAAAGGAAAAGGGCCTTTCCGTCCTCAGCCGTCGCTTCATGTGACTCCACGGAGTACCGGGCGCCGTCC
AGGCACCTCGATTAGTTCTCGAGCTTTTGGAGTACGTCGTCTTTAGGTTGGGGGGAGGGGTTTTATGCGA
TGGAGTTTCCCCACACTGAGTGGGTGGAGACTGAAGTTAGGCCAGCTTGGCACTTGATGTAATTCTCCTT
GGAATTTGCCCTTTTTGAGTTTGGATCTTGGTTCATTCTCAAGCCTCAGACAGTGGTTCAAAGTTTTTTT
CTTCCATTTCAGGTGTCGTGAGGAATTAGCTTGGTACTAATACGACTCACTATAGGGAGACCCAAGCTGG
CTAGGTAAGCTTGATATCGAATTCCTGCAGCCCGGGGGATCCCGCCACCATGCCCAAGAAGAAGCCGACG
CCCATCCAGCTGAACCCGGCCCCCGACGGCTCTGCAGTTAACGGGACCAGCTCTGCGGAGACCAACTTGG
AGGCCTTGCAGAAGAAGCTGGAGGAGCTAGAGCTTGATGAGCAGCAGCGAAAGCGCCTTGAGGCCTTTCT
TACCCAGAAGCAGAAGGTGGGAGAACTGAAGGATGACGACTTTGAGAAGATCAGTGAGCTGGGGGCTGGC
AATGGCGGTGTGGTGTTCAAGGTCTCCCACAAGCCTTCTGGCCTGGTCATGGCCAGAAAGCTAATTCATC
TGGAGATCAAACCCGCAATCCGGAACCAGATCATAAGGGAGCTGCAGGTTCTGCATGAGTGCAACTCTCC
GTACATCGTGGGCTTCTATGGTGCGTTCTACAGCGATGGCGAGATCAGTATCTGCATGGAGCACATGGAT
GGAGGTTCTCTGGATCAAGTCCTGAAGAAAGCTGGAAGAATTCCTGAACAAATTTTAGGAAAAGTTAGCA
TTGCTGTAATAAAAGGCCTGACATATCTGAGGGAGAAGCACAAGATCATGCACAGAGATGTCAAGCCCTC
CAACATCCTAGTCAACTCCCGTGGGGAGATCAAGCTCTGTGACTTTGGGGTCAGCGGGCAGCTCATCGAC
GACATGGCCAACGACTTCGTGGGCACAAGGTCCTACATGTCGCCAGAAAGACTCCAGGGGACTCATTACT
CTGTGCAGTCAGACATCTGGAGCATGGGACTGTCTCTGGTAGAGATGGCGGTTGGGAGGTATCCCATCCC
TCCTCCAGATGCCAAGGAGCTGGAGCTGATGTTTGGGTGCCAGGTGGAAGGAGATGCGGCTGAGACCCCA
CCCAGGCCAAGGACCCCCGGGAGGCCCCTTAGCTCATACGGAATGGACAGCCGACCTCCCATGGCAATTT
TTGAGTTGTTGGATTACATAGTCAACGAGCCTCCTCCAAAACTGCCCAGTGGAGTGTTCAGTCTGGAATT
TCAAGATTTTGTGAATAAATGCTTAATAAAAAACCCCGCAGAGAGAGCAGATTTGAAGCAACTCATGGTT
CATGCTTTTATCAAGAGATCTGATGCTGAGGAAGTGGATTTTGCAGGTTGGCTCTGCTCCACCATCGGCC
TTAACCAGCCCAGCACACCAACCCATGCTGCTGGCGTCGGATCCGGCGCAACAAACTTCTCTCTGCTGAA
ACAAGCCGGAGATGTCGAAGAGAATCCTGGACCGATGAAAAAGCCTGAACTCACCGCGACGTCTGTCGAG
AAGTTTCTGATCGAAAAGTTCGACAGCGTCTCCGACCTGATGCAGCTCTCGGAGGGCGAAGAATCTCGTG
CTTTCAGCTTCGATGTAGGAGGGCGTGGATATGTCCTGCGGGTAAATAGCTGCGCCGATGGTTTCTACAA
AGATCGTTATGTTTATCGGCACTTTGCATCGGCCGCGCTCCCGATTCCGGAAGTGCTTGACATTGGGGAA
TTCAGCGAGAGCCTGACCTATTGCATCTCCCGCCGTGCACAGGGTGTCACGTTGCAAGACCTGCCTGAAA
CCGAACTGCCCGCTGTTCTGCAGCCGGTCGCGGAGGCCATGGATGCGATCGCTGCGGCCGATCTTAGCCA
GACGAGCGGGTTCGGCCCATTCGGACCGCAAGGAATCGGTCAATACACTACATGGCGTGATTTCATATGC
GCGATTGCTGATCCCCATGTGTATCACTGGCAAACTGTGATGGACGACACCGTCAGTGCGTCCGTCGCGC
AGGCTCTCGATGAGCTGATGCTTTGGGCCGAGGACTGCCCCGAAGTCCGGCACCTCGTGCACGCGGATTT
CGGCTCCAACAATGTCCTGACGGACAATGGCCGCATAACAGCGGTCATTGACTGGAGCGAGGCGATGTTC
GGGGATTCCCAATACGAGGTCGCCAACATCTTCTTCTGGAGGCCGTGGTTGGCTTGTATGGAGCAGCAGA
CGCGCTACTTCGAGCGGAGGCATCCGGAGCTTGCAGGATCGCCGCGGCTCCGGGCGTATATGCTCCGCAT
TGGTCTTGACCAACTCTATCAGAGCTTGGTTGACGGCAATTTCGATGATGCAGCTTGGGCGCAGGGTCGA
TGCGACGCAATCGTCCGATCCGGAGCCGGGACTGTCGGGCGTACACAAATCGCCCGCAGAAGCGCGGCCG
TCTGGACCGATGGCTGTGTAGAAGTACTCGCCGATAGTGGAAACCGACGCCCCAGCACTCGTCCGAGGGC
AAAGGAATAAGTTAGAACTATTTCCTGGCTGTTACGCGTTTAGTATCCAGTCGTAGAACTACTGACGGGC
TTGTTAAACAGTGAACCGCCCGCCCCACGACCCGCAGCGCCCGACCGAAAGGAGCGCACGACCCCATGCA
TCGAACAAAAGAAAAGGGGGGACTGGAAGGGCTAATTCACTCCCAACGAAGACAAGATATCATAACTTCG
TATAGCATACATTATACGAAGTTATCGGCTAGCTGGTCCGGACTGTACTGGGTCTCTCTGGTTAGACCAG
ATCTGAGCCTGGGAGCTCTCTGGCTAACTAGGGAACCCACTGCTTAAGCCTCAATAAAGCTTGCCTTGAG
TGCTTCAAGTAGTGTGTGCCCGTCTGTTGTGTGACTCTGGTAACTAGAGATCCCTCAGACCCTTTTAGTC
AGTGTGGAAAATCTCTAGCAGGGCCCGTTTAAACCCGCTGATCAGCCTCGACTGTGCCTTCTAGTTGCCA
GCCATCTGTTGTTTGCCCCTCCCCCGTGCCTTCCTTGACCCTGGAAGGTGCCACTCCCACTGTCCTTTCC
TAATAAAATGAGGAAATTGCATCGCATTGTCTGAGTAGGTGTCATTCTATTCTGGGGGGTGGGGTGGGGC
AGGACAGCAAGGGGGAGGATTGGGAAGACAATAGCAGGCATGCTGGGGATGCGGTGGGCTCTATGGCTTC
TGAGGCGGAAAGAACCAGCTGGGGCTCTAGGGGGTATCCCC
[124 nt withheld, positions 6972-7095]
C
[91 nt withheld, positions 7097-7187]
A
[49 nt withheld, positions 7189-7237]
CCTTTGACGTTGGAGTCCACGTTCTTT
[37 nt withheld, positions 7265-7301]
ACCCTATCTCGGTCTATTCTTTTGATTTATAAGGGATTTTGCCGATTTCGGCCTATTGGTTAAAAAATGA
GCTGATTTAACAAAAATTTAACGCGAATTAATTCTGTGGAATGTGTGTCAGTTAGGGTGTGGAAAGTCCC
CAGGCTCCCCAGCAGGCAGAAGTATGCAAAGCATGCATCTCAATTAGTCAGCAACCAGGTGTGGAAAGTC
CCCAGGCTCCCCAGCAGGCAGAAGTATGCAAAGCATGCATCTCAATTAGTCAGCAACCATAGTCCCGCCC
CTAACTCCGCCCATCCCGCCCCTAACTCCGCCCAGTTCCGCCCATTCTCCGCCCCATGGCTGACTAATTT
TTTTTATTTATGCAGAGGCCGAGGCCGCCTCTGCCTCTGAGCTATTCCAGAAGTAGTGAGGAGGCTTTTT
TGGAGGCCTAGGCTTTTGCAAAAAGCTCCCGGGAGCTTGTATATCCATTTTCGGATCTGATCAGCACGTG
TTGACAATTAATCATCGGCATAGTATATCGGCATAGTATAATACGACAAGGTGAGGAACTAAACCATGGC
CAAGTTGACCAGTGCCGTTCCGGTGCTCACCGCGCGCGACGTCGCCGGAGCGGTCGAGTTCTGGACCGAC
CGGCTCGGGTTCTCCCGGGACTTCGTGGAGGACGACTTCGCCGGTGTGGTCCGGGACGACGTGACCCTGT
TCATCAGCGCGGTCCAGGACCAGGTGGTGCCGGACAACACCCTGGCCTGGGTGTGGGTGCGCGGCCTGGA
CGAGCTGTACGCCGAGTGGTCGGAGGTCGTGTCCACGAACTTCCGGGACGCCTCCGGGCCGGCCATGACC
GAGATCGGCGAGCAGCCGTGGGGGCGGGAGTTCGCCCTGCGCGACCCGGCCGGCAACTGCGTGCACTTCG
TGGCCGAGGAGCAGGACTGACACGTGCTACGAGATTTCGATTCCACCGCCGCCTTCTATGAAAGGTTGGG
CTTCGGAATCGTTTTCCGGGACGCCGGCTGGATGATCCTCCAGCGCGGGGATCTCATGCTGGAGTTCTTC
GCCCACCCCAACTTGTTTATTGCAGCTTATAATGGTTACAAATAAAGCAATAGCATCACAAATTTCACAA
ATAAAGCATTTTTTTCACTGCATTCTAGTTGTGGTTTGTCCAAACTCATCAATGTATCTTATCATGTCTG
TATACCGTCGACCTCTAGCTAGAGCTTGGCGTAATCATGGTCATAGCTGTTTCCTGTGTGAAATTGTTAT
CCGCTCACAATTCCACACAACATACGAGCCGGAAGCATAAAGTGTAAAGCCTGGGGTGCCTAATGAGTGA
GCTAACTCACATTAATTGCGTTGCGCTCACTGCCCGCTTTCCAGTCGGGAAACCTGTCGTGCCAGCTGCA
TTAATGAATCGGCCAACGCGCGGGGAGAGGCGGTTTGCGTATTGGGCGCTCTTCCGCTTCCTCGCTCACT
GACTCGCTGCGCTCGGTCGTTCGGCTGCGGCGAGCGGTATCAGCTCACTCAAAGGCGGTAATACGGTTAT
CCACAGAATCAGGGGATAACGCAGGAAAGAACATGTGAGCAAAAGGCCAGCAAAAGGCCAGGAACCGTAA
AAAGGCCGCGTTGCTGGCGTTTTTCCATAGGCTCCGCCCCCCTGACGAGCATCACAAAAATCGACGCTCA
AGTCAGAGGTGGCGAAACCCGACAGGACTATAAAGATACCAGGCGTTTCCCCCTGGAAGCTCCCTCGTGC
GCTCTCCTGTTCCGACCCTGCCGCTTACCGGATACCTGTCCGCCTTTCTCCCTTCGGGAAGCGTGGCGCT
TTCTCATAGCTCACGCTGTAGGTATCTCAGTTCGGTGTAGGTCGTTCGCTCCAAGCTGGGCTGTGTGCAC
GAACCCCCCGTTCAGCCCGACCGCTGCGCCTTATCCGGTAACTATCGTCTTGAGTCCAACCCGGTAAGAC
ACGACTTATCGCCACTGGCAGCAGCCACTGGTAACAGGATTAGCAGAGCGAGGTATGTAGGCGGTGCTAC
AGAGTTCTTGAAGTGGTGGCCTAACTACGGCTACACTAGAAGAACAGTATTTGGTATCTGCGCTCTGCTG
AAGCCAGTTACCTTCGGAAAAAGAGTTGGTAGCTCTTGATCCGGCAAACAAACCACCGCTGGTAGCGGTG
GTTTTTTTGTTTGCAAGCAGCAGATTACGCGCAGAAAAAAAGGATCTCAAGAAGATCCTTTGATCTTTTC
TACGGGGTCTGACGCTCAGTGGAACGAAAACTCACGTTAAGGGATTTTGGTCATGAGATTATCAAAAAGG
ATCTTCACCTAGATCCTTTTAAATTAAAAATGAAGTTTTAAATCAATCTAAAGTATATATGAGTAAACTT
GGTCTGACAGTTACCAATGCTTAATCAGTGAGGCACCTATCTCAGCGATCTGTCTATTTCGTTCATCCAT
AGTTGCCTGACTCCCCGTCGTGTAGATAACTACGATACGGGAGGGCTTACCATCTGGCCCCAGTGCTGCA
ATGATACCGCGAGACCCACGCTCACCGGCTCCAGATTTATCAGCAATAAACCAGCCAGCCGGAAGGGCCG
AGCGCAGAAGTGGTCCTGCAACTTTATCCGCCTCCATCCAGTCTATTAATTGTTGCCGGGAAGCTAGAGT
AAGTAGTTCGCCAGTTAATAGTTTGCGCAACGTTGTTGCCATTGCTACAGGCATCGTGGTGTCACGCTCG
TCGTTTGGTATGGCTTCATTCAGCTCCGGTTCCCAACGATCAAGGCGAGTTACATGATCCCCCATGTTGT
GCAAAAAAGCGGTTAGCTCCTTCGGTCCTCCGATCGTTGTCAGAAGTAAGTTGGCCGCAGTGTTATCACT
CATGGTTATGGCAGCACTGCATAATTCTCTTACTGTCATGCCATCCGTAAGATGCTTTTCTGTGACTGGT
GAGTACTCAACCAAGTCATTCTGAGAATAGTGTATGCGGCGACCGAGTTGCTCTTGCCCGGCGTCAATAC
GGGATAATACCGCGCCACATAGCAGAACTTTAAAAGTGCTCATCATTGGAAAACGTTCTTCGGGGCGAAA
ACTCTCAAGGATCTTACCGCTGTTGAGATCCAGTTCGATGTAACCCACTCGTGCACCCAACTGATCTTCA
GCATCTTTTACTTTCACCAGCGTTTCTGGGTGAGCAAAAACAGGAAGGCAAAATGCCGCAAAAAAGGGAA
TAAGGGCGACACGGAAATGTTGAATACTCATACTCTTCCTTTTTCAATATTATTGAAGCATTTATCAGGG
TTATTGTCTCATGAGCGGATACATATTTGAATGTATTTAGAAAAATAAACAAATAGGGGTTCCGCGCACA
TTTCCCCGAAAAGTGCCACCTGAC
Features (pLannotate 1.2.2; 33 found; start..end, strand, type, name):
     31..83      -  misc_feature   bom (fragment): basis of mobility region from pBR322
    238..617     +  enhancer       CMV enhancer: human cytomegalovirus immediate early enhancer
    618..817     +  promoter       CMV promoter: human cytomegalovirus (CMV) immediate early promoter
    835..1015    +  LTR            5' LTR (truncated): truncated 5' long terminal repeat (LTR) from HIV-1
   1062..1187    +  misc_feature   HIV-1 Ψ: packaging signal of human immunodeficiency virus type 1
   1171..1534    +  CDS            HIV-1 gag (fragment): gag protein from human immunodeficiency virus 1; gag
   1680..1913    +  misc_feature   RRE: The Rev response element (RRE) of HIV-1 allows for Rev-dependent mRNA export from the nucleus to the cytoplasm.
   2290..2390    +  CDS            Rev (fragment): human immunodeficiency virus 1 (HIV-1) Rev protein; rev; enhances nuclear export of unspliced and incompletely spliced viral mRNAs
   2440..2557    +  misc_feature   cPPT/CTS: central polypurine tract and central termination sequence of HIV-1
   2620..2686    +  CDS            small t antigen (fragment): SV40 (simian virus 40) small t antigen
   2693..3871    +  promoter       EF-1α promoter: strong constitutive promoter for human elongation factor EF-1α
   3888..3906    +  promoter       T7 promoter: promoter for bacteriophage T7 RNA polymerase
   3926..3962    -  misc_feature   MCS (fragment): pBluescript multiple cloning site
   3970..5148    +  CDS            MAP2K1: MP2K1_HUMAN - Also known as MEK1, PRKMK1. Experimental evidence at protein level: Swiss-Prot protein existence level 1. Dual specificity protein kinase which acts as an essential component of the MAP kinase signal transduction pathway. Binding of extracellular ligands such as growth factors, cytokines and hormones to their cell-surface receptors activates RAS and this initiates RAF1 activation. RAF1 then further activates the dual-specificity protein kinases MAP2K1/MEK1 and MAP2K2/MEK2. Both MAP2K1/MEK1 and MAP2K2/MEK2 function specifically in the MAPK/ERK cascade, and catalyze the concomitant
   5215..6237    +  CDS            hph: KHYB_ECOLX - Experimental evidence at protein level: Swiss-Prot protein existence level 1. The aminoglycoside phosphotransferases achieve inactivation of their antibiotic substrates by phosphorylation. Only phosphorylates hygromycin and closely related compounds such as demethyl analogs and destomycin. From Escherichia coli.
   6321..6434    +  CDS            nef (fragment): NEF_HV1LA - Experimental evidence at protein level: Swiss-Prot protein existence level 1. Extracellular Nef protein targets CD4(+) T-lymphocytes for apoptosis by interacting with CXCR4 surface receptors. From Human immunodeficiency virus type 1 group M subtype B (isolate Lai) (HIV-1).
   6432..6465    +  protein_bind   loxP: Cre-mediated recombination occurs in the 8-bp core sequence (GCATACAT). Cre recombinase
   6490..6670    +  LTR            5' LTR (truncated): truncated 5' long terminal repeat (LTR) from HIV-1
   6702..6926    +  polyA_signal   bGH poly(A) signal: bovine growth hormone polyadenylation signal
   6930..6951    +  promoter       SV40 promoter (fragment): SV40 enhancer and early promoter
   6972..7400    +  rep_origin     f1 ori (sequence partly withheld): f1 bacteriophage origin of replication; arrow indicates direction of (+) strand synthesis
   7414..7743    +  promoter       SV40 promoter: SV40 enhancer and early promoter
   7791..7838    +  promoter       EM7 promoter: synthetic bacterial promoter&nbsp
   7857..8231    +  CDS            BleoR: antibiotic-binding protein; Sh ble from Streptoalloteichus hindustanus; confers resistance to bleomycin, phleomycin, and Zeocin™
   8241..8366    +  CDS            ble (fragment): BLE_KLEPN - Experimental evidence at protein level: Swiss-Prot protein existence level 1. Binding protein with a strong affinity to the bleomycin family of antibiotics. Binds to CL990; an antimitotic-antibiotic compound. From Klebsiella pneumoniae.
   8361..8482    +  polyA_signal   SV40 poly(A) signal: SV40 polyadenylation signal
   8553..8575    -  protein_bind   lac operator (fragment): The lac repressor binds to the lac operator to inhibit transcription in E. coli. This inhibition can be relieved by adding lactose or isopropyl-β-D-thiogalactopyranoside (IPTG). lac repressor encoded by lacI
   8579..8609    -  promoter       lac promoter: promoter for the E. coli lac operon
   8624..8645    -  protein_bind   CAP binding site: CAP binding activates transcription in the presence of cAMP. E. coli catabolite activator protein
   8658..8750    -  CDS            lacI (fragment): lac repressor; lacI; The lac repressor binds to the lac operator to inhibit transcription in E. coli. This inhibition can be relieved by adding lactose or isopropyl-β-D-thiogalactopyranoside (IPTG).
   8933..9521    -  rep_origin     ori: high-copy-number ColE1/pMB1/pBR322/pUC origin of replication
   9692..10552   -  CDS            AmpR: β-lactamase; bla; confers resistance to ampicillin, carbenicillin, and related antibiotics
  10553..10657   -  promoter       AmpR promoter: bla
