[The description below was written by a language model from this plasmid's Addgene catalogue record and pLannotate feature annotations shown in this document.]
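Description:
LV_EF1a_MEK1(S218D,S222D)-P2A-Hygro_Barcode is a lentiviral transfer plasmid of about 10.7 kb for stable expression of a mutant human MEK1 (MAP2K1) in mammalian cells; the parental backbone is not named in the record. In bacteria it is maintained as a high-copy plasmid through a ColE1/pUC-type origin and selected with ampicillin via AmpR. The backbone also carries an f1 origin and an SV40/EM7-driven BleoR cassette lying outside the viral genome. The viral portion has a third-generation-style layout. A CMV enhancer/promoter drives a truncated HIV-1 5' LTR, followed by the Ψ packaging signal with a gag fragment, the RRE for Rev-dependent export of the genomic RNA, and the cPPT/CTS. The 3' end consists of a loxP site, a truncated LTR and a bGH polyadenylation signal.

Between these elements, the strong constitutive EF-1α promoter drives the 1179 bp MAP2K1 open reading frame carrying the S218D and S222D substitutions. These place acidic, phosphomimetic residues at the activation-loop serines normally phosphorylated by RAF, a change generally used to make MEK1 constitutively active in the MAPK/ERK cascade. According to the construct name, the kinase is linked through a P2A self-cleaving peptide to the hygromycin phosphotransferase gene (hph), so one transcript yields both proteins and transduced cells can be selected with hygromycin. The P2A and the barcode are not annotated in the feature table, though a short unannotated gap sits between the two coding sequences. The barcode is recorded as allowing the transcript to be detected in single-cell RNA-seq. The associated work used such vectors in multiplexed screens of the oncogenicity of genes and variants across lineages in teratomas. Part of the plasmid derives from a cancer pathway ORF kit.
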