Addgene plasmid #170240: LV_EF1a_MEK1(S218D,S222D)-P2A-Hygro_Barcode
Purpose: Barcoded lentiviral vector to express MEK1 (S218D, S222D) in mammalian cells under control of EF1a promoter. Barcoded for transcript detection in single cell RNA-seq
Depositing lab: Prashant Mali. Depositing organization: University of California, San Diego (UCSD). Publication: Charting oncogenicity of genes and variants across lineages via multiplexed screens in teratomas. Parekh U, McDonald D, Dailamy A, Wu Y, Cordes T, Zhang K, Tipps A, Metallo C, Mali P. iScience. 2021 Sep 20;24(10):103149. doi: 10.1016/j.isci.2021.103149. eCollection 2021 Oct 22. PubMed 34646987.
Backbone
  Vector backbone: Unknown
  Backbone size w/o insert (bp): 9514
  Vector type: Lentiviral
  Selectable markers: Hygromycin
Growth in bacteria
  Bacterial resistance: Ampicillin, 100 μg/mL
  Growth temperature: 37°C
  Growth strain: NEB Stable
  Copy number: High Copy
Gene/Insert
  Gene/Insert name: MAP2K1
  Species: H. sapiens (human)
  Insert size (bp): 1179
  Mutation: S218D, S222D
  Entrez Gene: MAP2K1 (a.k.a. CFC3, MAPKK1, MEK1, MEL, MKK1, PRKMK1)
  Promoter: EF1a
  Cloning method: Gibson Cloning
  Sequencing primers: 5′ 5'-ttctcaagcctcagacagtgg-3'
Resource information
  A portion of this plasmid was derived from a plasmid made by: Sabatini and Wood Cancer Pathways ORFs Kit (#1000000072)
Terms and licenses: Academic/Nonprofit Terms; Industry Terms: Not Available to Industry
How to cite: LV_EF1a_MEK1(S218D,S222D)-P2A-Hygro_Barcode was a gift from Prashant Mali (Addgene plasmid # 170240 ; http://n2t.net/addgene:170240 ; RRID:Addgene_170240)
